Addgene plasmid #168256: pMRBad-Z-C-wtBlc
Purpose: C-fragment. This plasmid can be co-transformed with either Plasmid 168258: pET11a-Z-N-wtBlc or Plasmid 168473: pET11a-Z-N-DiB2 to obtain wtBlc‐split-Zip or DiB2‐split-Zip protein, correspondingly
Depositing lab: Jens Meiler. Depositing organization: Vanderbilt University. Publication: Lipocalin Blc is a potential heme-binding protein. Bozhanova NG, Calcutt MW, Beavers WN, Brown BP, Skaar EP, Meiler J. FEBS Lett. 2021 Jan;595(2):206-219. doi: 10.1002/1873-3468.14001. Epub 2020 Dec 3. PubMed 33210733.
Backbone
  Vector backbone: pMRBad
  Backbone size w/o insert (bp): 4504
  Total vector size (bp): 4828
  Vector type: Bacterial Expression
Growth in bacteria
  Bacterial resistance: Kanamycin, 50 μg/mL
  Growth temperature: 37°C
  Growth strain: DH5alpha
  Copy number: Low Copy
Gene/Insert
  Gene/Insert name: Leucine Zipper + C-fragment of wtBlc
  Species: Synthetic
  Insert size (bp): 324
  Promoter: araBAD
  Cloning method: Restriction Enzyme; 5′ cloning site NcoI (not destroyed); 3′ cloning site BsrGI (not destroyed)
  Sequencing primers: 5′ GCACGGCGTCACACTTTGC; 3′ CTAGTTATTGCTCAGCGGTG
Terms and licenses: Academic/Nonprofit Terms; Industry Terms: Not Available to Industry
How to cite: pMRBad-Z-C-wtBlc was a gift from Jens Meiler (Addgene plasmid # 168256 ; http://n2t.net/addgene:168256 ; RRID:Addgene_168256)
