[The description below was written by a language model from this plasmid's Addgene catalogue record and pLannotate feature annotations shown in this document.]
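Description:
pMRBad-Z-C-wtBlc is a low-copy bacterial expression plasmid of about 4.8 kb, built on the pMRBad backbone. It produces one half of a split lipocalin protein in E. coli. The plasmid replicates from a p15A origin and carries a kanamycin resistance gene (aph(3')-Ia). This combination lets it coexist with a ColE1-type plasmid that uses a different selection marker. The feature table also picks up several short fragments: Tn903 transposase, resolvase, a partial β-lactamase, bom and an RSF-like origin. These appear to be backbone remnants rather than functional elements, and kanamycin is the only selection listed in the record.

The payload is a 324 bp synthetic insert cloned between NcoI and BsrGI. It encodes a leucine zipper fused to the C-terminal fragment of wild-type Blc, the E. coli outer-membrane lipocalin. The annotation detects only the blc portion. The zipper presumably occupies the unannotated stretch upstream of it, between the start of the reading frame and the blc fragment. Expression is driven by the araBAD promoter with a T7 gene 10 ribosome binding site. The divergently transcribed araC regulator is also present, which makes expression inducible by L-arabinose. A T7 terminator lies downstream of the insert.

The plasmid is meant to be co-transformed with a companion pET11a plasmid encoding the zipper-tagged N-terminal fragment of either wild-type Blc or the DiB2 variant. Pairing of the two leucine zippers brings the halves together, yielding the wtBlc-split-Zip or DiB2-split-Zip protein. The associated study examined Blc as a potential heme-binding protein.
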