Features (pLannotate 1.2.2; 13 found; start..end, strand, type, name):
    120..323     +  CDS            blc (fragment): BLC_ECOLI - Also known as yjeL. Experimental evidence at protein level: Swiss-Prot protein existence level 1. Involved in the storage or transport of lipids necessary for membrane maintenance under stressful conditions. Displays a binding preference for lysophospholipids. From Escherichia coli (strain K12).
    345..394     +  CDS            SET1 (fragment): solubility-enhancement tag derived from T7 phage gene 10B
    402..449     +  terminator     T7 terminator: transcription terminator for bacteriophage T7 RNA polymerase
    495..776     -  CDS            tnpR (fragment): TNR3_ECOLX - Experimental evidence at protein level: Swiss-Prot protein existence level 1. Resolvase catalyzes the resolution (a site-specific recombination) of the cointegrated replicon to yield the final transposition products. From Escherichia coli.
    764..910     -  CDS            TRA2_ECOLX (fragment): Protein predicted: Swiss-Prot protein existence level 4. Required for transposition of transposon Tn903. From Escherichia coli.
   1051..1866    -  CDS            KanR: aminoglycoside phosphotransferase; aph(3')-Ia; confers resistance to kanamycin in bacteria or G418 (Geneticin®) in eukaryotes
   2193..2219    +  misc_feature   bom (fragment): basis of mobility region from pBR322
   2318..2373    -  rep_origin     RSF ori (fragment): Plasmids containing the RSF 1030 origin of replication can be propagated in E. coli cells that contain additional plasmids with compatible origins.
   2461..3006    -  rep_origin     p15A ori: Plasmids containing the medium-copy-number p15A origin of replication can be propagated in E. coli cells that contain a second plasmid with the ColE1 origin.
   3172..3486    -  CDS            bla(M) (fragment): β-lactamase lacking the signal sequence; bla(M); allows cytosolic expression of β-lactamase
   3586..4464    -  CDS            araC: L-arabinose regulatory protein; araC
   4491..4775    +  promoter       araBAD promoter: araBAD; promoter of the L-arabinose operon of E. coli; the araC regulatory gene is transcribed in the opposite direction (Guzman et al., 1995)
   4802..4824    +  RBS            RBS: efficient ribosome binding site from bacteriophage T7 gene 10 (Olins and Rangwala, 1989)
>Addgene plasmid #168256 | pMRBad-Z-C-wtBlc | addgene full sequence | sequence record 332726 | Addgene NGS Result
CCATGGCAAGCGAGCAGCTGGAAAAGAAGTTACAAGCCCTGGAGAAAAAACTTGCTCAGCTGGAATGGAA
AAACCAAGCATTGGAAAAAAAACTCGCGCAGACGTCGGGTGGAAGCGGTGGTCCTTTCTATGGCGGTTAT
AACGTTATTGCACTCGATCGGGAATACCGCCATGCGCTGGTTTGCGGCCCGGACCGCGACTACCTGTGGA
TACTCTCCCGCACGCCAACCATTTCTGACGAAGTGAAACAGGAGATGCTGGCAGTCGCTACCCGGGAAGG
GTTTGATGTCAGTAAATTTATTTGGGTACAGCAGCCTGGTAGTTAGTGTACAACTAAGGATCCGGCTGCT
AACAAAGCCCGAAAGGAAGCTGAGTTGGCTGCTGCCACCGCTGAGCAATAACTAGCATAACCCCTTGGGG
CCTCTAAACGGGTCTTGAGGGGTTTTTTGCTGAAAGGAGGAACTATATCCGGATATCCACAGGACGGGTG
TGGTCGCCATGATGGTGACCACCATTTGCCCCATATCACCGTCGGTACTGATCCCGTCGTCAATAAACCG
AACCGCTACACCCTGAGCATCAAACTCTTTTATCAGTTGGATCATGTCGGCGGTGTCGCGGCCAAGACGG
TCGAGCTTCTTCACCAGAATGACATCACCTTCCTCCACCTTCATCCTCAGCAAATCCAGCCCTTCCCGAT
CTGTTGAACTGCCGGATGCCTTGTCGGTAAAGATGCGGTTAGCTTTTACCCCTGCATCTTTGAGCGCTGA
GGTCTGCCTCGTGAAGAAGGTGTTGCTGACTCATACCAGGCCTGAATCGCCCCATCATCCAGCCAGAAAG
TGAGGGAGCCACGGTTGATGAGAGCTTTGTTGTAGGTGGACCAGTTGGTGATTTTGAACTTTTGCTTTGC
CACGGAACGGTCTGCGTTGTCGGGAAGATGCGTGATCTGATCCTTCAACTCAGCAAAAGTTCGATTTATT
CAACAAAGCCGCCGTCCCGTCAAGTCAGCGTAATGCTCTGCCAGTGTTACAACCAATTAACCAATTCTGA
TTAGAAAAACTCATCGAGCATCAAATGAAACTGCAATTTATTCATATCAGGATTATCAATACCATATTTT
TGAAAAAGCCGTTTCTGTAATGAAGGAGAAAACTCACCGAGGCAGTTCCATAGGATGGCAAGATCCTGGT
ATCGGTCTGCGATTCCGACTCGTCCAACATCAATACAACCTATTAATTTCCCCTCGTCAAAAATAAGGTT
ATCAAGTGAGAAATCACCATGAGTGACGACTGAATCCGGTGAGAATGGCAAAAGCTTATGCATTTCTTTC
CAGACTTGTTCAACAGGCCAGCCATTACGCTCGTCATCAAAATCACTCGCATCAACCAAACCGTTATTCA
TTCGTGATTGCGCCTGAGCGAGACGAAATACGCGATCGCTGTTAAAAGGACAATTACAAACAGGAATCGA
ATGCAACCGGCGCAGGAACACTGCCAGCGCATCAACAATATTTTCACCTGAATCAGGATATTCTTCTAAT
ACCTGGAATGCTGTTTTCCCGGGGATCGCAGTGGTGAGTAACCATGCATCATCAGGAGTACGGATAAAAT
GCTTGATGGTCGGAAGAGGCATAAATTCCGTCAGCCAGTTTAGTCTGACCATCTCATCTGTAACATCATT
GGCAACGCTACCTTTGCCATGTTTCAGAAACAACTCTGGCGCATCGGGCTTCCCATACAATCGATAGATT
GTCGCACCTGATTGCCCGACATTATCGCGAGCCCATTTATACCCATATAAATCAGCATCCATGTTGGAAT
TTAATCGCGGCCTCGAGCAAGACGTTTCCCGTTGAATATGGCTCATAACACCCCTTGTATTACTGTTTAT
GTAAGCAGACAGTTTTATTGTTCATGATGATATATTTTTATCTTGTGCAATGTAACATCAGAGATTTTGA
GACACAACGTGGCTTTGTTGAATAAATCGAACTTTTGCTGAGTTGAAGGATCAGATCACGCATCTTCCCG
ACAACGCAGACCGTTCCGTGGCAAAGCAAAAGTTCAAAATCACCAACTGGTCCACCTACAACAAAGCTCT
CATCAACCGTGGCTCCCTCACTTTCTGGCTGGATGATGGGGCGATTCAGGCCTGGTATGAGTCAGCAACA
CCTTCTTCACGAGGCAGACCTCAGCGCTAGCGGAGTGTATACTGGCTTACTATGTTGGCACTGATGAGGG
TGTCAGTGAAGTGCTTCATGTGGCAGGAGAAAAAAGGCTGCACCGGTGCGTCAGCAGAATATGTGATACA
GGATATATTCCGCTTCCTCGCTCACTGACTCGCTACGCTCGGTCGTTCGACTGCGGCGAGCGGAAATGGC
TTACGAACGGGGCGGAGATTTCCTGGAAGATGCCAGGAAGATACTTAACAGGGAAGTGAGAGGGCCGCGG
CAAAGCCGTTTTTCCATAGGCTCCGCCCCCCTGACAAGCATCACGAAATCTGACGCTCAAATCAGTGGTG
GCGAAACCCGACAGGACTATAAAGATACCAGGCGTTTCCCCCTGGCGGCTCCCTCGTGCGCTCTCCTGTT
CCTGCCTTTCGGTTTACCGGTGTCATTCCGCTGTTATGGCCGCGTTTGTCTCATTCCACGCCTGACACTC
AGTTCCGGGTAGGCAGTTCGCTCCAAGCTGGACTGTATGCACGAACCCCCCGTTCAGTCCGACCGCTGCG
CCTTATCCGGTAACTATCGTCTTGAGTCCAACCCGGAAAGACATGCAAAAGCACCACTGGCAGCAGCCAC
TGGTAATTGATTTAGAGGAGTTAGTCTTGAAGTCATGCGCCGGTTAAGGCTAAACTGAAAGGACAAGTTT
TGGTGACTGCGCTCCTCCAAGCCAGTTACCTCGGTTCAAAGAGTTGGTAGCTCAGAGAACCTTCGAAAAA
CCGCCCTGCAAGGCGGTTTTTTCGTTTTCAGAGCAAGAGATTACGCGCAGACCAAAACGATCTCAAGAAG
ATCATCTTATTAAGGGGTCTGACGCTCAGTGGAACGAAAACTCACGTTAAGGGATTTTGGTCATGAGATT
ATCAAAAAGGATCTTCACCTAGATCCTTTTAAATTAAAAATGAAGTTTTAAATCAATCTAAAGTATATAT
GAGTAAACTTGGTCTGACAGTTACCAATGCTTAATCAGTGAGGCACCTATCTCAGCGATCTGTCTATTTC
GTTCATCCATAGTTGCCTGACTCCCCGTCGTGTAGATAACTACGATACGGGAGGGCTTACCATCTGGCCC
CAGTGCTGCAATGATACCGCGAGACCCACGCTCACCGGCTCCAGATTTATCAGCAATAAACCAGCCAGCC
GGAAGGGCCGAGCGCAGAAGTGGTCCTGCAACTTTATCCGCCTCCATCCAGTCTATTAATTGTTGCCGGG
AAGCTAGAGTAAGTAGTTCGCCAGTTAATAGTTTGCGCAACGTTGTTGCCATTGCTGCAGATCGATGCAT
AATGTGCCTGTCAAATGGACGAAGCAGGGATTCTGCAAACCCTATGCTACTCCGTCAAGCCGTCAATTGT
CTGATTCGTTACCAATTATGACAACTTGACGGCTACATCATTCACTTTTTCTTCACAACCGGCACGGAAC
TCGCTCGGGCTGGCCCCGGTGCATTTTTTAAATACCCGCGAGAAATAGAGTTGATCGTCAAAACCAACAT
TGCGACCGACGGTGGCGATAGGCATCCGGGTGGTGCTCAAAAGCAGCTTCGCCTGGCTGATACGTTGGTC
CTCGCGCCAGCTTAAGACGCTAATCCCTAACTGCTGGCGGAAAAGATGTGACAGACGCGACGGCGACAAG
CAAACATGCTGTGCGACGCTGGCGATATCAAAATTGCTGTCTGCCAGGTGATCGCTGATGTACTGACAAG
CCTCGCGTACCCGATTATCCATCGGTGGATGGAGCGACTCGTTAATCGCTTCCATGCGCCGCAGTAACAA
TTGCTCAAGCAGATTTATCGCCAGCAGCTCCGAATAGCGCCCTTCCCCTTGCCCGGCGTTAATGATTTGC
CCAAACAGGTCGCTGAAATGCGGCTGGTGCGCTTCATCCGGGCGAAAGAACCCCGTATTGGCAAATATTG
ACGGCCAGTTAAGCCATTCATGCCAGTAGGCGCGCGGACGAAAGTAAACCCACTGGTGATACCATTCGCG
AGCCTCCGGATGACGACCGTAGTGATGAATCTCTCCTGGCGGGAACAGCAAAATATCACCCGGTCGGCAA
ACAAATTCTCGTCCCTGATTTTTCACCACCCCCTGACCGCGAATGGTGAGATTGAGAATATAACCTTTCA
TTCCCAGCGGTCGGTCGATAAAAAAATCGAGATAACCGTTGGCCTCAATCGGCGTTAAACCCGCCACCAG
ATGGGCATTAAACGAGTATCCCGGCAGCAGGGGATCATTTTGCGCTTCAGCCATACTTTTCATACTCCCG
CCATTCAGAGAAGAAACCAATTGTCCATATTGCATCAGACATTGCCGTCACTGCGTCTTTTACTGGCTCT
TCTCGCTAACCAAACCGGTAACCCCGCTTATTAAAAGCATTCTGTAACAAAGCGGGACCAAAGCCATGAC
AAAAACGCGTAACAAAAGTGTCTATAATCACGGCAGAAAAGTCCACATTGATTATTTGCACGGCGTCACA
CTTTGCTATGCCATAGCATTTTTATCCATAAGATTAGCGGATCCTACCTGACGCTTTTTATCGCAACTCT
CTACTGTTTCTCCATACCCGTTTTTTTGGGCTAGAAATAATTTTGTTTAACTTTAAGAAGGAGATATAC
