>Addgene plasmid #168256 | pMRBad-Z-C-wtBlc | depositor partial sequence | sequence record 326219 | T7-rev
TCTTTCGGGCTTTGTTAGCAGCCGGATCCTTAGTTGTACACTAACTACCAGGCTGCTGTACCCAAATAAA
TTTACTGACATCAAACCCTTCCCGGGTAGCGACTGCCAGCATCTCCTGTTTCACTTCGTCAGAAATGGTT
GGCGTGCGGGAGAGTATCCACAGGTAGTCGCGGTCCGGGCCGCAAACCAGCGCATGGCGGTATTCCCGAT
CGAGTGCAATAACGTTATAACCGCCATAGAAAGGACCACCGCTTCCACCCGACGTCTGCGCGAGTTTTTT
TTCCAATGCTTGGTTTTTCCATTCCAGCTGAGCAAGTTTTTTCTCCAGGGCTTGTAACTTCTTTTCCAGC
TGCTCGCTTGCCATGGGTATATCTCCTTCTTAAAGTTAAACAAAATTATTTCTAGCCCAAAAAAACGGGT
ATGGAGAAACAGTAGAGAGTTGCGATAAAAAGCGTCAGGTAGGATCCGCTAATCTTATGGATAAAAATGC
TATGGCATAGCAAAGTGTGACGCCGTGCAAATAATCAATGTGGACTTTTCTGCCGTGATTATAGACACTT
TTGTTACGCGTTTTTGTCATGGCTTTGGTCCCGCTTTGTTACAGAATGCTTTTAATAAGCGGGGTTACCG
GTTTGGTTAGCGAGAAGAGCCAGTAAAAGACGCAGTGACGGCAATGTCTGATGCAATATGGACAATTGGT
TTCTTCTCTGAATGGCGGGAGTATGAAAAGTATGGCTGAAGCGCAAAATGATCCCCTGCTGCCGGGATAC
TCGTTTAATGCCCATCTGGTGGCGGGTTTAACGCCGATTG
